>Addgene plasmid #120932 | mCherry-TMCC1 | addgene full sequence | sequence record 235295 | Addgene NGS Result
GTGATGCGGTTTTGGCAGTACATCAATGGGCGTGGATAGCGGTTTGACTCACGGGGATTTCCAAGTCTCC
ACCCCATTGACGTCAATGGGAGTTTGTTTTGGCACCAAAATCAACGGGACTTTCCAAAATGTCGTAACAA
CTCCGCCCCATTGACGCAAATGGGCGGTAGGCGTGTACGGTGGGAGGTCTATATAAGCAGAGCTGGTTTA
GTGAACCGTCAGATCCGCTAGCGCTACCGGTCGCCACCATGGTGAGCAAGGGCGAGGAGGATAACATGGC
CATCATCAAGGAGTTCATGCGCTTCAAGGTGCACATGGAGGGCTCCGTGAACGGCCACGAGTTCGAGATC
GAGGGCGAGGGCGAGGGCCGCCCCTACGAGGGCACCCAGACCGCCAAGCTGAAGGTGACCAAGGGTGGCC
CCCTGCCCTTCGCCTGGGACATCCTGTCCCCTCAGTTCATGTACGGCTCCAAGGCCTACGTGAAGCACCC
CGCCGACATCCCCGACTACTTGAAGCTGTCCTTCCCCGAGGGCTTCAAGTGGGAGCGCGTGATGAACTTC
GAGGACGGCGGCGTGGTGACCGTGACCCAGGACTCCTCCCTGCAGGACGGCGAGTTCATCTACAAGGTGA
AGCTGCGCGGCACCAACTTCCCCTCCGACGGCCCCGTAATGCAGAAGAAGACCATGGGCTGGGAGGCCTC
CTCCGAGCGGATGTACCCCGAGGACGGCGCCCTGAAGGGCGAGATCAAGCAGAGGCTGAAGCTGAAGGAC
GGCGGCCACTACGACGCTGAGGTCAAGACCACCTACAAGGCCAAGAAGCCCGTGCAGCTGCCCGGCGCCT
ACAACGTCAACATCAAGTTGGACATCACCTCCCACAACGAGGACTACACCATCGTGGAACAGTACGAACG
CGCCGAGGGCCGCCACTCCACCGGCGGCATGGACGAGCTGTACAAGTCCGGACTCAGATCTCGAGCTATG
GAGCCTTCGGGCAGTGAACAGTTATTTGAGGACCCTGATCCTGGAGGCAAATCCCAAGATGCAGAGGCCA
GAAAGCAGACAGAATCAGAACAAAAATTGTCTAAAATGACCCACAATGCTTTGGAGAACATTAACGTGAT
TGGCCAAGGCTTGAAGCATCTCTTCCAGCACCAGCGCAGGAGGTCATCAGTGTCTCCACATGATGTGCAG
CAAATTCAGGCAGATCCAGAACCTGAAATGGATCTGGAAAGCCAGAACGCATGTGCTGAGATTGATGGTG
TCCCCACCCACCCCACAGCTCTGAATCGTGTCCTGCAGCAGATTCGAGTGCCACCCAAGATGAAGAGAGG
GACAAGCTTGCATAGTAGGCGGGGCAAGCCAGAGGCCCCAAAGGGAAGTCCCCAAATCAACAGGAAGTCT
GGTCAGGAGATGACAGCTGTTATGCAGTCAGGCCGACCCAGGTCTTCATCCACAACTGATGCACCTACCA
GCTCTGCTATGATGGAAATAGCTTGTGCTGCTGCTGCTGCTGCTGCTGCATGTCTACCAGGAGAGGAGGG
AACTGCGGAGCGGATCGAACGGTTGGAAGTAAGCAGCCTTGCCCAAACATCCAGTGCAGTGGCCTCCAGT
ACCGATGGCAGCATCCACACAGACTCTGTGGATGGAACACCAGACCCTCAGCGCACAAAGGCTGCCATTG
CTCACCTGCAGCAGAAGATCCTGAAGCTCACAGAACAAATCAAGATTGCACAAACAGCCCGGGACGACAA
CGTTGCTGAATACTTGAAGCTTGCCAACAGTGCAGACAAACAGCAGGCTGCCCGCATCAAGCAAGTCTTT
GAGAAGAAGAACCAGAAATCTGCCCAAACTATCCTCCAGCTGCAAAAGAAACTTGAGCACTACCACAGGA
AGCTCAGAGAGGTAGAGCAGAATGGGATCCCCCGGCAGCCAAAGGATGTCTTCAGGGACATGCACCAGGG
TCTGAAGGATGTAGGAGCAAAGGTGACTGGCTTCAGTGAAGGTGTGGTGGATAGTGTCAAAGGTGGGTTT
TCCAGCTTCTCCCAGGCCACCCATTCAGCAGCAGGCGCTGTAGTCTCAAAGCCCAGAGAGATTGCCTCAC
TCATTCGGAACAAATTTGGCAGTGCAGACAACATCCCCAACCTGAAGGACTCTTTAGAGGAAGGGCAAGT
GGATGATGCGGGGAAGGCTTTGGGAGTGATTTCAAACTTTCAGTCTAGCCCAAAATATGGTAGTGAAGAA
GATTGTTCTAGTGCCACTTCAGGCTCAGTGGGAGCCAACAGCACCACAGGGGGCATCGCTGTAGGAGCAT
CCAGCTCCAAAACAAACACCCTGGACATGCAGAGCTCAGGATTTGATGCACTACTACATGAGATCCAGGA
GATCCGGGAAACCCAGGCCAGACTAGAGGAATCCTTTGAGACTCTCAAGGAACATTATCAGAGGGACTAT
TCCTTAATAATGCAGACCTTACAGGAGGAGCGATATAGATGTGAACGATTGGAAGAACAGCTAAATGACC
TAACAGAGCTCCACCAGAATGAAATCTTGAACTTGAAGCAGGAACTGGCAAGCATGGAAGAAAAAATCGC
GTATCAGTCCTATGAACGGGCCCGGGACATCCAGGAGGCCCTGGAGGCATGCCAGACGCGCATCTCCAAG
ATGGAGCTGCAGCAGCAGCAGCAGCAGGTGGTGCAGCTAGAAGGGCTGGAGAATGCCACTGCCCGGAACC
TTCTGGGCAAACTCATCAACATCCTCCTGGCTGTCATGGCAGTCCTTTTGGTCTTTGTCTCCACTGTAGC
CAACTGTGTGGTCCCCCTCATGAAGACTCGCAACAGGACGTTCAGCACTTTATTCCTTGTGGTTTTTATT
GCCTTTCTCTGGAAGCACTGGGACGCCCTCTTCAGCTATGTGGAACGGTTCTTTTCATCCCCTAGAGGTA
CCGCGGGCCCGGGATCCACCGGATCTAGATAACTGATCATAATCAGCCATACCACATTTGTAGAGGTTTT
ACTTGCTTTAAAAAACCTCCCACACCTCCCCCTGAACCTGAAACATAAAATGAATGCAATTGTTGTTGTT
AACTTGTTTATTGCAGCTTATAATGGTTACAAATAAAGCAATAGCATCACAAATTTCACAAATAAAGCAT
TTTTTTCACTGCATTCTAGTTGTGGTTTGTCCAAACTCATCAATGTATCTTAACGCGTAAATTGTAAGCG
TTAATATTTTGTTAAAATTCGCGTTAAATTTTTGTTAAATCAGCTCATTTTTTAACCAATAGGCCGAAAT
CGGCAAAATCCCTTATAAATCAAAAGAATAGACCGAGATAGGGT
[37 nt withheld, positions 3335-3371]
AAAGAACGTGGACTCCAACGTCAAAGG
[49 nt withheld, positions 3399-3447]
T
[91 nt withheld, positions 3449-3539]
G
[124 nt withheld, positions 3541-3664]
CAGGTGGCACTTTTCGGGGAAATGTGCGCGGAACCCCTATTTGTTTATTTTTCTAAATACATTCAAATAT
GTATCCGCTCATGAGACAATAACCCTGATAAATGCTTCAATAATATTGAAAAAGGAAGAGTCCTGAGGCG
GAAAGAACCAGCTGTGGAATGTGTGTCAGTTAGGGTGTGGAAAGTCCCCAGGCTCCCCAGCAGGCAGAAG
TATGCAAAGCATGCATCTCAATTAGTCAGCAACCAGGTGTGGAAAGTCCCCAGGCTCCCCAGCAGGCAGA
AGTATGCAAAGCATGCATCTCAATTAGTCAGCAACCATAGTCCCGCCCCTAACTCCGCCCATCCCGCCCC
TAACTCCGCCCAGTTCCGCCCATTCTCCGCCCCATGGCTGACTAATTTTTTTTATTTATGCAGAGGCCGA
GGCCGCCTCGGCCTCTGAGCTATTCCAGAAGTAGTGAGGAGGCTTTTTTGGAGGCCTAGGCTTTTGCAAA
GATCGATCAAGAGACAGGATGAGGATCGTTTCGCATGATTGAACAAGATGGATTGCACGCAGGTTCTCCG
GCCGCTTGGGTGGAGAGGCTATTCGGCTATGACTGGGCACAACAGACAATCGGCTGCTCTGATGCCGCCG
TGTTCCGGCTGTCAGCGCAGGGGCGCCCGGTTCTTTTTGTCAAGACCGACCTGTCCGGTGCCCTGAATGA
ACTGCAAGACGAGGCAGCGCGGCTATCGTGGCTGGCCACGACGGGCGTTCCTTGCGCAGCTGTGCTCGAC
GTTGTCACTGAAGCGGGAAGGGACTGGCTGCTATTGGGCGAAGTGCCGGGGCAGGATCTCCTGTCATCTC
ACCTTGCTCCTGCCGAGAAAGTATCCATCATGGCTGATGCAATGCGGCGGCTGCATACGCTTGATCCGGC
TACCTGCCCATTCGACCACCAAGCGAAACATCGCATCGAGCGAGCACGTACTCGGATGGAAGCCGGTCTT
GTCGATCAGGATGATCTGGACGAAGAGCATCAGGGGCTCGCGCCAGCCGAACTGTTCGCCAGGCTCAAGG
CGAGCATGCCCGACGGCGAGGATCTCGTCGTGACCCATGGCGATGCCTGCTTGCCGAATATCATGGTGGA
AAATGGCCGCTTTTCTGGATTCATCGACTGTGGCCGGCTGGGTGTGGCGGACCGCTATCAGGACATAGCG
TTGGCTACCCGTGATATTGCTGAAGAGCTTGGCGGCGAATGGGCTGACCGCTTCCTCGTGCTTTACGGTA
TCGCCGCTCCCGATTCGCAGCGCATCGCCTTCTATCGCCTTCTTGACGAGTTCTTCTGAGCGGGACTCTG
GGGTTCGAAATGACCGACCAAGCGACGCCCAACCTGCCATCACGAGATTTCGATTCCACCGCCGCCTTCT
ATGAAAGGTTGGGCTTCGGAATCGTTTTCCGGGACGCCGGCTGGATGATCCTCCAGCGCGGGGATCTCAT
GCTGGAGTTCTTCGCCCACCCTAGGGGGAGGCTAACTGAAACACGGAAGGAGACAATACCGGAAGGAACC
CGCGCTATGACGGCAATAAAAAGACAGAATAAAACGCACGGTGTTGGGTCGTTTGTTCATAAACGCGGGG
TTCGGTCCCAGGGCTGGCACTCTGTCGATACCCCACCGAGACCCCATTGGGGCCAATACGCCCGCGTTTC
TTCCTTTTCCCCACCCCACCCCCCAAGTTCGGGTGAAGGCCCAGGGCTCGCAGCCAACGTCGGGGCGGCA
GGCCCTGCCATAGCCTCAGGTTACTCATATATACTTTAGATTGATTTAAAACTTCATTTTTAATTTAAAA
GGATCTAGGTGAAGATCCTTTTTGATAATCTCATGACCAAAATCCCTTAACGTGAGTTTTCGTTCCACTG
AGCGTCAGACCCCGTAGAAAAGATCAAAGGATCTTCTTGAGATCCTTTTTTTCTGCGCGTAATCTGCTGC
TTGCAAACAAAAAAACCACCGCTACCAGCGGTGGTTTGTTTGCCGGATCAAGAGCTACCAACTCTTTTTC
CGAAGGTAACTGGCTTCAGCAGAGCGCAGATACCAAATACTGTTCTTCTAGTGTAGCCGTAGTTAGGCCA
CCACTTCAAGAACTCTGTAGCACCGCCTACATACCTCGCTCTGCTAATCCTGTTACCAGTGGCTGCTGCC
AGTGGCGATAAGTCGTGTCTTACCGGGTTGGACTCAAGACGATAGTTACCGGATAAGGCGCAGCGGTCGG
GCTGAACGGGGGGTTCGTGCACACAGCCCAGCTTGGAGCGAACGACCTACACCGAACTGAGATACCTACA
GCGTGAGCTATGAGAAAGCGCCACGCTTCCCGAAGGGAGAAAGGCGGACAGGTATCCGGTAAGCGGCAGG
GTCGGAACAGGAGAGCGCACGAGGGAGCTTCCAGGGGGAAACGCCTGGTATCTTTATAGTCCTGTCGGGT
TTCGCCACCTCTGACTTGAGCGTCGATTTTTGTGATGCTCGTCAGGGGGGCGGAGCCTATGGAAAAACGC
CAGCAACGCGGCCTTTTTACGGTTCCTGGCCTTTTGCTGGCCTTTTGCTCACATGTTCTTTCCTGCGTTA
TCCCCTGATTCTGTGGATAACCGTATTACCGCCATGCATTAGTTATTAATAGTAATCAATTACGGGGTCA
TTAGTTCATAGCCCATATATGGAGTTCCGCGTTACATAACTTACGGTAAATGGCCCGCCTGGCTGACCGC
CCAACGACCCCCGCCCATTGACGTCAATAATGACGTATGTTCCCATAGTAACGCCAATAGGGACTTTCCA
TTGACGTCAATGGGTGGAGTATTTACGGTAAACTGCCCACTTGGCAGTACATCAAGTGTATCATATGCCA
AGTACGCCCCCTATTGACGTCAATGACGGTAAATGGCCCGCCTGGCATTATGCCCAGTACATGACCTTAT
GGGACTTTCCTACTTGGCAGTACATCTACGTATTAGTCATCGCTATTACCATG
Features (pLannotate 1.2.2; 16 found; start..end, strand, type, name):
      1..204     +  promoter       CMV promoter: human cytomegalovirus (CMV) immediate early promoter
    249..956     +  CDS            mCherry: mCherry is a basic (constitutively fluorescent) red fluorescent protein published in 2004, derived from Discosoma sp.. It is reported to be a very rapidly-maturing monomer with low acid sensitivity.
    957..977     +  misc_feature   MCS (fragment): multiple cloning site
    978..2936    +  CDS            TMCC1: TMCC1_HUMAN - Also known as KIAA0779 From Homo sapiens (Human).
   2937..2962    +  misc_feature   MCS (fragment): multiple cloning site
   2974..3058    +  CDS            large T antigen (fragment): large T antigen from SV40 (simian virus 40)
   3081..3202    +  polyA_signal   SV40 poly(A) signal: SV40 polyadenylation signal
   3236..3664    -  rep_origin     f1 ori (sequence partly withheld): f1 bacteriophage origin of replication; arrow indicates direction of (+) strand synthesis
   3691..3795    +  promoter       AmpR promoter: bla
   3797..4154    +  promoter       SV40 promoter: SV40 enhancer and early promoter
   4189..4983    +  CDS            NeoR/KanR: aminoglycoside phosphotransferase from Tn5; aph(3')-II (or nptII); confers resistance to neomycin, kanamycin, and G418 (Geneticin®)
   5004..5156    +  CDS            ble (fragment): BLE_KLEPN - Experimental evidence at protein level: Swiss-Prot protein existence level 1. Binding protein with a strong affinity to the bleomycin family of antibiotics. Binds to CL990; an antimitotic-antibiotic compound. From Klebsiella pneumoniae.
   5215..5262    +  polyA_signal   HSV TK poly(A) signal: herpes simplex virus thymidine kinase polyadenylation signal (Cole and Stacy, 1985)
   5353..5369    -  polyA_signal   bGH poly(A) signal (fragment): bovine growth hormone polyadenylation signal
   5591..6179    +  rep_origin     ori: high-copy-number ColE1/pMB1/pBR322/pUC origin of replication
   6354..6657    +  enhancer       CMV enhancer: human cytomegalovirus immediate early enhancer
