[The description below was written by a language model from this plasmid's Addgene catalogue record and pLannotate feature annotations shown in this document.]
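Description:
mCherry-TMCC1 is a 6,657 bp mammalian expression plasmid built on the Clontech pAcGFP1-C1 backbone, in which the original GFP coding sequence was replaced with mCherry inserted between the NheI and XhoI sites. The human TMCC1 open reading frame (transmembrane and coiled-coil domain containing protein 1, also known as KIAA0779; about 1.96 kb) was then cloned between the XhoI and KpnI sites of the multiple cloning site. This places it directly downstream of mCherry, separated only by a short MCS-derived linker. The result is a fusion protein carrying the red fluorescent tag at the N terminus of TMCC1. Transcription is driven by the human cytomegalovirus immediate early enhancer and promoter, which span the numbering origin of the circular sequence, and is terminated by the SV40 polyadenylation signal.

The plasmid replicates in E. coli from a high-copy ColE1/pUC-type origin and also carries an f1 phage origin. A single Tn5 NeoR/KanR aminoglycoside phosphotransferase gene serves both hosts. A bacterial bla-type promoter expresses it for kanamycin selection in bacteria, and the adjacent SV40 enhancer/early promoter, with the HSV TK poly(A) signal, expresses it in mammalian cells for G418 selection of stable lines. The short large T antigen, ble and bGH poly(A) fragments in the annotation appear to be backbone remnants or partial matches rather than functional elements.

The construct is intended for expressing fluorescently tagged human TMCC1 in mammalian cells, which allows the protein's localisation to be followed by live or fixed imaging. The associated publication concerns a class of ER membrane proteins that regulate ER-associated endosome fission.
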