Addgene plasmid #120932: mCherry-TMCC1
Purpose: Expresses human TMCC1 in mammalian cells
Depositing lab: Gia Voeltz. Depositing organization: University of Colorado, Boulder. Publication: A Novel Class of ER Membrane Proteins Regulates ER-Associated Endosome Fission. Hoyer MJ, Chitwood PJ, Ebmeier CC, Striepen JF, Qi RZ, Old WM, Voeltz GK. Cell. 2018 Sep 20;175(1):254-265.e14. doi: 10.1016/j.cell.2018.08.030. Epub 2018 Sep 13. PubMed 30220460.
Backbone
  Vector backbone: pAcGFP1-C1
  Backbone manufacturer: Clontech
  Backbone size w/o insert (bp): 4700
  Total vector size (bp): 6657
  Modifications to backbone: mCh tag was amplified and inserted into the NheI and XhoI sites in order to replace the GFP.
  Vector type: Mammalian Expression
  Selectable markers: Neomycin (select with G418)
Growth in bacteria
  Bacterial resistance: Kanamycin, 50 μg/mL
  Growth temperature: 37°C
  Growth strain: DH5alpha
  Copy number: Unknown
Gene/Insert
  Gene/Insert name: Trans membrane and coiled coil domain containing protein 1 (alt names: TMCC1; KIAA0779)
  Species: H. sapiens (human)
  Insert size (bp): 1962
  GenBank ID: NM_001349265.1
  Entrez Gene: TMCC1
  Promoter: CMV
  Tag / fusion protein: mCherry (N terminal on backbone)
  Cloning method: Restriction Enzyme; 5′ cloning site Xho1 (not destroyed); 3′ cloning site Kpn1 (not destroyed)
  Sequencing primers: 5′ ATG GAG CCT TCG GGC AGT GAA CAG; 3′ TCT AGG GGA TGA AAA GAA CCG TTC CAC ATA GC
Terms and licenses: Academic/Nonprofit Terms; Industry Terms: Not Available to Industry
How to cite: mCherry-TMCC1 was a gift from Gia Voeltz (Addgene plasmid # 120932 ; http://n2t.net/addgene:120932 ; RRID:Addgene_120932)
